Addgene plasmid #139647: pLKO.1C-YFP-shSCR
Purpose: Replacing the RSV promoter of pLKO.1 with the CMV promoter improves lentiviral production with third-generation viral packaging system.
Depositing lab: David Cobrinik. Depositing organization: Children's Hospital Los Angeles. Publication: Improved third-generation lentiviral packaging with pLKO.1C vectors. Lee S, Cobrinik D. Biotechniques. 2020 Jun;68(6):349-352. doi: 10.2144/btn-2019-0155. Epub 2020 Mar 6. PubMed 32141762.
Backbone
  Vector backbone: pLKO.1C-shSCR
  Backbone size w/o insert (bp): 7538
  Modifications to backbone: RSV promoter of pLKO.1 was replaced with CMV promoter
  Vector type: Mammalian Expression, Lentiviral, RNAi
  Selectable markers: YFP
Growth in bacteria
  Bacterial resistance: Ampicillin, 100 μg/mL
  Growth temperature: 37°C
  Growth strain: NEB Stable
  Copy number: High Copy
Gene/Insert
  Gene/Insert name: shSCR
  Insert size (bp): 53
  Mutation: See Depositor comments
  Cloning method: Restriction Enzyme; 5′ cloning site AgeI (not destroyed); 3′ cloning site EcoRI (not destroyed)
  Sequencing primers: 5′ TRC-F
Resource information
  A portion of this plasmid was derived from a plasmid made by: pLKO.1 was obtained from Addgene, and MA1 - where the CMV-HIV hybrid promoter was obtained - was kindly provided by Dr. Luigi Naldini of San Raffaele Telethon Institute for Gene Therapy,
Terms and licenses: Academic/Nonprofit Terms; Industry Terms: Not Available to Industry
Depositor comments: pLKO.1 : https://www.addgene.org/10878/ CMV-HIV hybrid promoter : Amendola M, Venneri MA, Biffi A, Vigna E, Naldini L. Coordinate dual-gene transgenesis by lentiviral vectors carrying synthetic bidirectional promoters. Nat. Biotechnol. 23 (1), 108-116 (2005).
How to cite: pLKO.1C-YFP-shSCR was a gift from David Cobrinik (Addgene plasmid # 139647 ; http://n2t.net/addgene:139647 ; RRID:Addgene_139647)
