[The description below was written by a language model from this plasmid's Addgene catalogue record and pLannotate feature annotations shown in this document.]
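Description:
pLKO.1C-YFP-shSCR is a self-inactivating HIV-1-based lentiviral RNAi vector derived from pLKO.1, in which the RSV promoter that normally drives transcription of the viral genome has been replaced by a CMV enhancer/promoter fused to a truncated 5' LTR (a CMV-HIV hybrid promoter taken from another lentiviral vector). According to the record, this swap improves virus production when the plasmid is used with a third-generation packaging system. In bacteria it is maintained through a high-copy ColE1/pUC-type origin and selected with ampicillin via the β-lactamase gene. The backbone also retains an f1 origin, an SV40 origin and poly(A) signal, and remnants of a lac/lacZα cloning region with flanking T3 and T7 promoters.

Between the LTRs, the annotated sequence carries the standard cis elements for packaging and transduction: the Ψ packaging signal with a partial gag sequence, the Rev response element for Rev-dependent nuclear export of the genomic RNA, the cPPT/CTS, and a ΔU3 3' LTR that inactivates LTR promoter activity after integration. The human U6 RNA polymerase III promoter drives the insert, shSCR, a 53 bp hairpin cassette cloned between AgeI and EcoRI sites, both of which are preserved. The name suggests a scrambled, non-targeting control shRNA, though the record does not describe its sequence or target status, and the mutation field only refers to the depositor comments. A separate human PGK promoter expresses EYFP, which is listed as the selectable marker, allowing transduced mammalian cells to be identified or sorted by fluorescence. The construct most plausibly serves as a control alongside gene-specific shRNA vectors in the same pLKO.1C backbone.
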