Features (pLannotate 1.2.2; 26 found; start..end, strand, type, name):
    414..506     +  CDS            lacI (fragment): lac repressor; lacI; The lac repressor binds to the lac operator to inhibit transcription in E. coli. This inhibition can be relieved by adding lactose or isopropyl-β-D-thiogalactopyranoside (IPTG).
    519..540     +  protein_bind   CAP binding site: CAP binding activates transcription in the presence of cAMP. E. coli catabolite activator protein
    555..585     +  promoter       lac promoter: promoter for the E. coli lac operon
    593..609     +  protein_bind   lac operator: The lac repressor binds to the lac operator to inhibit transcription in E. coli. This inhibition can be relieved by adding lactose or isopropyl-β-D-thiogalactopyranoside (IPTG). lac repressor encoded by lacI
    654..672     +  promoter       T3 promoter: promoter for bacteriophage T3 RNA polymerase
    773..1152    +  enhancer       CMV enhancer: human cytomegalovirus immediate early enhancer
   1153..1356    +  promoter       CMV promoter: human cytomegalovirus (CMV) immediate early promoter
   1371..1551    +  LTR            5' LTR (truncated): truncated 5' long terminal repeat (LTR) from HIV-1
   1598..1723    +  misc_feature   HIV-1 Ψ: packaging signal of human immunodeficiency virus type 1
   1707..2070    +  CDS            HIV-1 gag (fragment): gag protein from human immunodeficiency virus 1; gag
   2216..2449    +  misc_feature   RRE: The Rev response element (RRE) of HIV-1 allows for Rev-dependent mRNA export from the nucleus to the cytoplasm.
   2826..2926    +  CDS            Rev (fragment): human immunodeficiency virus 1 (HIV-1) Rev protein; rev; enhances nuclear export of unspliced and incompletely spliced viral mRNAs
   2976..3216    +  promoter       U6 promoter: RNA polymerase III promoter for human U6 snRNA
   3322..3439    +  misc_feature   cPPT/CTS: central polypurine tract and central termination sequence of HIV-1
   3488..3998    +  promoter       hPGK promoter: human phosphoglycerate kinase 1 promoter
   4014..4733    +  CDS            EYFP: enhanced YFP mammalian codon-optimized
   4727..4798    +  CDS            nef (fragment): NEF_HV1Z2 - Experimental evidence at protein level: Swiss-Prot protein existence level 1. Extracellular Nef protein targets CD4(+) T-lymphocytes for apoptosis by interacting with CXCR4 surface receptors. From Human immunodeficiency virus type 1 group M subtype D (isolate Z2/CDC-Z34) (HIV-1).
   4800..5033    +  LTR            3' LTR (ΔU3): self-inactivating 3' long terminal repeat (LTR) from HIV-1
   5105..5226    +  polyA_signal   SV40 poly(A) signal: SV40 polyadenylation signal
   5266..5401    +  rep_origin     SV40 ori: SV40 origin of replication
   5422..5440    -  promoter       T7 promoter: promoter for bacteriophage T7 RNA polymerase
   5448..5603    +  CDS            lacZα (fragment): LacZα fragment of β-galactosidase; lacZ fragment
   5608..6036    +  rep_origin     f1 ori (sequence partly withheld): f1 bacteriophage origin of replication; arrow indicates direction of (+) strand synthesis
   6089..6193    +  promoter       AmpR promoter: bla
   6194..7054    +  CDS            AmpR: β-lactamase; bla; confers resistance to ampicillin, carbenicillin, and related antibiotics
   7225..231     +  rep_origin     ori (across the origin): high-copy-number ColE1/pMB1/pBR322/pUC origin of replication
>Addgene plasmid #139647 | pLKO.1C-YFP-shSCR | addgene full sequence | sequence record 337632 | Addgene NGS Result
ACCTACACCGAACTGAGATACCTACAGCGTGAGCTATGAGAAAGCGCCACGCTTCCCGAAGGGAGAAAGG
CGGACAGGTATCCGGTAAGCGGCAGGGTCGGAACAGGAGAGCGCACGAGGGAGCTTCCAGGGGGAAACGC
CTGGTATCTTTATAGTCCTGTCGGGTTTCGCCACCTCTGACTTGAGCGTCGATTTTTGTGATGCTCGTCA
GGGGGGCGGAGCCTATGGAAAAACGCCAGCAACGCGGCCTTTTTACGGTTCCTGGCCTTTTGCTGGCCTT
TTGCTCACATGTTCTTTCCTGCGTTATCCCCTGATTCTGTGGATAACCGTATTACCGCCTTTGAGTGAGC
TGATACCGCTCGCCGCAGCCGAACGACCGAGCGCAGCGAGTCAGTGAGCGAGGAAGCGGAAGAGCGCCCA
ATACGCAAACCGCCTCTCCCCGCGCGTTGGCCGATTCATTAATGCAGCTGGCACGACAGGTTTCCCGACT
GGAAAGCGGGCAGTGAGCGCAACGCAATTAATGTGAGTTAGCTCACTCATTAGGCACCCCAGGCTTTACA
CTTTATGCTTCCGGCTCGTATGTTGTGTGGAATTGTGAGCGGATAACAATTTCACACAGGAAACAGCTAT
GACCATGATTACGCCAAGCGCGCAATTAACCCTCACTAAAGGGAACAAAAGCTGGAGCTGCAAGCTTGGC
CATTGCATACGTTGTATCCATATCATAATATGTACATTTATATTGGCTCATGTCCAACATTACCGCCATG
TTGACATTGATTATTGACTAGTTATTAATAGTAATCAATTACGGGGTCATTAGTTCATAGCCCATATATG
GAGTTCCGCGTTACATAACTTACGGTAAATGGCCCGCCTGGCTGACCGCCCAACGACCCCCGCCCATTGA
CGTCAATAATGACGTATGTTCCCATAGTAACGCCAATAGGGACTTTCCATTGACGTCAATGGGTGGAGTA
TTTACGGTAAACTGCCCACTTGGCAGTACATCAAGTGTATCATATGCCAAGTACGCCCCCTATTGACGTC
AATGACGGTAAATGGCCCGCCTGGCATTATGCCCAGTACATGACCTTATGGGACTTTCCTACTTGGCAGT
ACATCTACGTATTAGTCATCGCTATTACCATGGTGATGCGGTTTTGGCAGTACATCAATGGGCGTGGATA
GCGGTTTGACTCACGGGGATTTCCAAGTCTCCACCCCATTGACGTCAATGGGAGTTTGTTTTGGCACCAA
AATCAACGGGACTTTCCAAAATGTCGTAACAACTCCGCCCCATTGACGCAAATGGGCGGTAGGCGTGTAC
GGTGGGAGGTCTATATAAGCAGAGCTCGTTTAGTGAACCGGGGTCTCTCTGGTTAGACCAGATCTGAGCC
TGGGAGCTCTCTGGCTAACTAGGGAACCCACTGCTTAAGCCTCAATAAAGCTTGCCTTGAGTGCTTCAAG
TAGTGTGTGCCCGTCTGTTGTGTGACTCTGGTAACTAGAGATCCCTCAGACCCTTTTAGTCAGTGTGGAA
AATCTCTAGCAGTGGCGCCCGAACAGGGACTTGAAAGCGAAAGGGAAACCAGAGGAGCTCTCTCGACGCA
GGACTCGGCTTGCTGAAGCGCGCACGGCAAGAGGCGAGGGGCGGCGACTGGTGAGTACGCCAAAAATTTT
GACTAGCGGAGGCTAGAAGGAGAGAGATGGGTGCGAGAGCGTCAGTATTAAGCGGGGGAGAATTAGATCG
CGATGGGAAAAAATTCGGTTAAGGCCAGGGGGAAAGAAAAAATATAAATTAAAACATATAGTATGGGCAA
GCAGGGAGCTAGAACGATTCGCAGTTAATCCTGGCCTGTTAGAAACATCAGAAGGCTGTAGACAAATACT
GGGACAGCTACAACCATCCCTTCAGACAGGATCAGAAGAACTTAGATCATTATATAATACAGTAGCAACC
CTCTATTGTGTGCATCAAAGGATAGAGATAAAAGACACCAAGGAAGCTTTAGACAAGATAGAGGAAGAGC
AAAACAAAAGTAAGACCACCGCACAGCAAGCGGCCGCTGATCTTCAGACCTGGAGGAGGAGATATGAGGG
ACAATTGGAGAAGTGAATTATATAAATATAAAGTAGTAAAAATTGAACCATTAGGAGTAGCACCCACCAA
GGCAAAGAGAAGAGTGGTGCAGAGAGAAAAAAGAGCAGTGGGAATAGGAGCTTTGTTCCTTGGGTTCTTG
GGAGCAGCAGGAAGCACTATGGGCGCAGCGTCAATGACGCTGACGGTACAGGCCAGACAATTATTGTCTG
GTATAGTGCAGCAGCAGAACAATTTGCTGAGGGCTATTGAGGCGCAACAGCATCTGTTGCAACTCACAGT
CTGGGGCATCAAGCAGCTCCAGGCAAGAATCCTGGCTGTGGAAAGATACCTAAAGGATCAACAGCTCCTG
GGGATTTGGGGTTGCTCTGGAAAACTCATTTGCACCACTGCTGTGCCTTGGAATGCTAGTTGGAGTAATA
AATCTCTGGAACAGATTTGGAATCACACGACCTGGATGGAGTGGGACAGAGAAATTAACAATTACACAAG
CTTAATACACTCCTTAATTGAAGAATCGCAAAACCAGCAAGAAAAGAATGAACAAGAATTATTGGAATTA
GATAAATGGGCAAGTTTGTGGAATTGGTTTAACATAACAAATTGGCTGTGGTATATAAAATTATTCATAA
TGATAGTAGGAGGCTTGGTAGGTTTAAGAATAGTTTTTGCTGTACTTTCTATAGTGAATAGAGTTAGGCA
GGGATATTCACCATTATCGTTTCAGACCCACCTCCCAACCCCGAGGGGACCCGACAGGCCCGAAGGAATA
GAAGAAGAAGGTGGAGAGAGAGACAGAGACAGATCCATTCGATTAGTGAACGGATCTCGACGGTATCGAT
CACGAGACTAGCCTCGAGCGGCCGCCCCCTTCACCGAGGGCCTATTTCCCATGATTCCTTCATATTTGCA
TATACGATACAAGGCTGTTAGAGAGATAATTGGAATTAATTTGACTGTAAACACAAAGATATTAGTACAA
AATACGTGACGTAGAAAGTAATAATTTCTTGGGTAGTTTGCAGTTTTAAAATTATGTTTTAAAATGGACT
ATCATATGCTTACCGTAACTTGAAAGTATTTCGATTTCTTGGCTTTATATATCTTGTGGAAAGGACGAAA
CACCGGTCCTAAGGTTAAGTCGCCCTCGCTCGAGCGAGGGCGACTTAACCTTAGGTTTTTGAATTCTCGA
CCTCGAGACAAATGGCAGTATTCATCCACAATTTTAAAAGAAAAGGGGGGATTGGGGGGTACAGTGCAGG
GGAAAGAATAGTAGACATAATAGCAACAGACATACAAACTAAAGAATTACAAAAACAAATTACAAAAATT
CAAAATTTTCGGGTTTATTACAGGGACAGCAGAGATCCACTTTGGCCGCGGCTCGAGGGGGTTGGGGTTG
CGCCTTTTCCAAGGCAGCCCTGGGTTTGCGCAGGGACGCGGCTGCTCTGGGCGTGGTTCCGGGAAACGCA
GCGGCGCCGACCCTGGGTCTCGCACATTCTTCACGTCCGTTCGCAGCGTCACCCGGATCTTCGCCGCTAC
CCTTGTGGGCCCCCCGGCGACGCTTCCTGCTCCGCCCCTAAGTCGGGAAGGTTCCTTGCGGTTCGCGGCG
TGCCGGACGTGACAAACGGAAGCCGCACGTCTCACTAGTACCCTCGCAGACGGACAGCGCCAGGGAGCAA
TGGCAGCGCGCCGACCGCGATGGGCTGTGGCCAATAGCGGCTGCTCAGCAGGGCGCGCCGAGAGCAGCGG
CCGGGAAGGGGCGGTGCGGGAGGCGGGGTGTGGGGCGGTAGTGTGGGCCCTGTTCCTGCCCGCGCGGTGT
TCCGCATTCTGCAAGCCTCCGGAGCGCACGTCGGCAGTCGGCTCCCTCGTTGACCGAATCACCGACCTCT
CTCCCCAGGGGGATCTCGCCACCATGGTGAGCAAGGGCGAGGAGCTGTTCACCGGGGTGGTGCCCATCCT
GGTCGAGCTGGACGGCGACGTAAACGGCCACAAGTTCAGCGTGTCCGGCGAGGGCGAGGGCGATGCCACC
TACGGCAAGCTGACCCTGAAGTTCATCTGCACCACCGGCAAGCTGCCCGTGCCCTGGCCCACCCTCGTGA
CCACCTTCGGCTACGGCCTGCAGTGCTTCGCCCGCTACCCCGACCACATGAAGCAGCACGACTTCTTCAA
GTCCGCCATGCCCGAAGGCTACGTCCAGGAGCGCACCATCTTCTTCAAGGACGACGGCAACTACAAGACC
CGCGCCGAGGTGAAGTTCGAGGGCGACACCCTGGTGAACCGCATCGAGCTGAAGGGCATCGACTTCAAGG
AGGACGGCAACATCCTGGGGCACAAGCTGGAGTACAACTACAACAGCCACAACGTCTATATCATGGCCGA
CAAGCAGAAGAACGGCATCAAGGTGAACTTCAAGATCCGCCACAACATCGAGGACGGCAGCGTGCAGCTC
GCCGACCACTACCAGCAGAACACCCCCATCGGCGACGGCCCCGTGCTGCTGCCCGACAACCACTACCTGA
GCTACCAGTCCGCCCTGAGCAAAGACCCCAACGAGAAGCGCGATCACATGGTCCTGCTGGAGTTCGTGAC
CGCCGCCGGGATCACTCTCGGCATGGACGAGCTGTACAAGTAACTTTAAGACCAATGACTTACAAGGCAG
CTGTAGATCTTAGCCACTTTTTAAAAGAAAAGGGGGGACTGGAAGGGCTAATTCACTCCCAACGAAGACA
AGATCTGCTTTTTGCTTGTACTGGGTCTCTCTGGTTAGACCAGATCTGAGCCTGGGAGCTCTCTGGCTAA
CTAGGGAACCCACTGCTTAAGCCTCAATAAAGCTTGCCTTGAGTGCTTCAAGTAGTGTGTGCCCGTCTGT
TGTGTGACTCTGGTAACTAGAGATCCCTCAGACCCTTTTAGTCAGTGTGGAAAATCTCTAGCAGTAGTAG
TTCATGTCATCTTATTATTCAGTATTTATAACTTGCAAAGAAATGAATATCAGAGAGTGAGAGGAACTTG
TTTATTGCAGCTTATAATGGTTACAAATAAAGCAATAGCATCACAAATTTCACAAATAAAGCATTTTTTT
CACTGCATTCTAGTTGTGGTTTGTCCAAACTCATCAATGTATCTTATCATGTCTGGCTCTAGCTATCCCG
CCCCTAACTCCGCCCATCCCGCCCCTAACTCCGCCCAGTTCCGCCCATTCTCCGCCCCATGGCTGACTAA
TTTTTTTTATTTATGCAGAGGCCGAGGCCGCCTCGGCCTCTGAGCTATTCCAGAAGTAGTGAGGAGGCTT
TTTTGGAGGCCTAGGGACGTACCCAATTCGCCCTATAGTGAGTCGTATTACGCGCGCTCACTGGCCGTCG
TTTTACAACGTCGTGACTGGGAAAACCCTGGCGTTACCCAACTTAATCGCCTTGCAGCACATCCCCCTTT
CGCCAGCTGGCGTAATAGCGAAGAGGCCCGCACCGATCGCCCTTCCCAACAGTTGCGCAGCCTGAATGGC
GAATGGG
[124 nt withheld, positions 5608-5731]
C
[91 nt withheld, positions 5733-5823]
A
[49 nt withheld, positions 5825-5873]
CCTTTGACGTTGGAGTCCACGTTCTTT
[37 nt withheld, positions 5901-5937]
ACCCTATCTCGGTCTATTCTTTTGATTTATAAGGGATTTTGCCGATTTCGGCCTATTGGTTAAAAAATGA
GCTGATTTAACAAAAATTTAACGCGAATTTTAACAAAATATTAACGCTTACAATTTAGGTGGCACTTTTC
GGGGAAATGTGCGCGGAACCCCTATTTGTTTATTTTTCTAAATACATTCAAATATGTATCCGCTCATGAG
ACAATAACCCTGATAAATGCTTCAATAATATTGAAAAAGGAAGAGTATGAGTATTCAACATTTCCGTGTC
GCCCTTATTCCCTTTTTTGCGGCATTTTGCCTTCCTGTTTTTGCTCACCCAGAAACGCTGGTGAAAGTAA
AAGATGCTGAAGATCAGTTGGGTGCACGAGTGGGTTACATCGAACTGGATCTCAACAGCGGTAAGATCCT
TGAGAGTTTTCGCCCCGAAGAACGTTTTCCAATGATGAGCACTTTTAAAGTTCTGCTATGTGGCGCGGTA
TTATCCCGTATTGACGCCGGGCAAGAGCAACTCGGTCGCCGCATACACTATTCTCAGAATGACTTGGTTG
AGTACTCACCAGTCACAGAAAAGCATCTTACGGATGGCATGACAGTAAGAGAATTATGCAGTGCTGCCAT
AACCATGAGTGATAACACTGCGGCCAACTTACTTCTGACAACGATCGGAGGACCGAAGGAGCTAACCGCT
TTTTTGCACAACATGGGGGATCATGTAACTCGCCTTGATCGTTGGGAACCGGAGCTGAATGAAGCCATAC
CAAACGACGAGCGTGACACCACGATGCCTGTAGCAATGGCAACAACGTTGCGCAAACTATTAACTGGCGA
ACTACTTACTCTAGCTTCCCGGCAACAATTAATAGACTGGATGGAGGCGGATAAAGTTGCAGGACCACTT
CTGCGCTCGGCCCTTCCGGCTGGCTGGTTTATTGCTGATAAATCTGGAGCCGGTGAGCGTGGGTCTCGCG
GTATCATTGCAGCACTGGGGCCAGATGGTAAGCCCTCCCGTATCGTAGTTATCTACACGACGGGGAGTCA
GGCAACTATGGATGAACGAAATAGACAGATCGCTGAGATAGGTGCCTCACTGATTAAGCATTGGTAACTG
TCAGACCAAGTTTACTCATATATACTTTAGATTGATTTAAAACTTCATTTTTAATTTAAAAGGATCTAGG
TGAAGATCCTTTTTGATAATCTCATGACCAAAATCCCTTAACGTGAGTTTTCGTTCCACTGAGCGTCAGA
CCCCGTAGAAAAGATCAAAGGATCTTCTTGAGATCCTTTTTTTCTGCGCGTAATCTGCTGCTTGCAAACA
AAAAAACCACCGCTACCAGCGGTGGTTTGTTTGCCGGATCAAGAGCTACCAACTCTTTTTCCGAAGGTAA
CTGGCTTCAGCAGAGCGCAGATACCAAATACTGTTCTTCTAGTGTAGCCGTAGTTAGGCCACCACTTCAA
GAACTCTGTAGCACCGCCTACATACCTCGCTCTGCTAATCCTGTTACCAGTGGCTGCTGCCAGTGGCGAT
AAGTCGTGTCTTACCGGGTTGGACTCAAGACGATAGTTACCGGATAAGGCGCAGCGGTCGGGCTGAACGG
GGGGTTCGTGCACACAGCCCAGCTTGGAGCGAACG
